>Addgene plasmid #67405 | pDEST47-ARL4D-GFP | addgene partial sequence | sequence record 118815 | GFPfusionREV 5'-CTCCACTGACAGAAAATTTG-3'
AATTGGGACAACTCCAGTGAAAAGTTCTTCTCCTTTGCTAGCCATTCTAGATCGAACCACTTTGTACAAG
AAAGCTGGGTCCCGTCTCTTCTTGCCACCCCGAGCTGCCTTCTTCCTCTTGAGGATCATCTCATAGAGGC
GCTCAAGGCCCTGCTGCAGGCCCAGACCGTCCACAGCGCTGCAGCCTTGCACATGAGTGAGAGTGGCGGC
TGCTAGCTCTCGGACTGCCAGCCTCTTCTCCACCTCAGCAGCGCTCAGTGCCCCGGGCTGGTCCTGCTTG
TTGGCCAGCACCAGCACTGGCACGCCCTGGTTGTCCGAGGCCCGGCTGATTCGGTGCAACTCCACCTTGG
CTTCCTCCAGCCGCTCAGCCTCCGCAGCGTCCACCACAAACACTAGACCGTCTGTCCGGCGGGTATAAGA
GCGCCACAGTGGTCGCAGCTTCTCCTGCCCCCCGACGTCCCACACTTGGAAGGTGATGCCACGCGATCCC
CCGAGGGGCACCCGGATCTTCTCGGTGTTGAAGCCTTTGGTGGGGACACTCTGGACAAACTCCTTGAACT
TGAGGCGGTAAAGGAGGGAGGTCTTTCCAGCAGAGTCCAGCCCAATGACCACGACATGCAGGGCTTGGAA
GTGGGGCAAGAAGGAGGAGGCAGTGGGCGCCATCTCAGTCAAGTGGTTCCCCATGGTTCTATCTCCTTCT
AAGCCTGCTTTTTTGTACAAACTTGTTTGATCAAGCTTAACTAGCCAGCTTGGGTCTCCCTATAGTGAGT
CGTATTAATTTCGATAAGCCAGTAAGCAGTGGGTTCTCTAGTTAGCCAGAGAGCTCTGCTTATATAGACC
TCCCACCGTACACGCCTACCGCCC
