[The description below was written by a language model from this plasmid's Addgene catalogue record.]
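Description:
pDEST47-ARL4D-GFP is a mammalian expression plasmid built on the commercial Gateway destination vector pcDNA-DEST47. It carries the human ARL4D open reading frame, which encodes a member of the ARF family of small regulatory GTPases (also known as ARF4L). The coding sequence was introduced by Gateway recombination, placing it downstream of the CMV promoter, a strong constitutive promoter in most mammalian cell lines. It sits in frame with a GFP coding sequence supplied by the backbone, so the expressed product is ARL4D carrying a C-terminal GFP tag. In bacteria the plasmid is maintained at high copy under ampicillin selection. In mammalian cells a neomycin resistance marker allows G418 selection, for example to enrich for or establish stably expressing cells. No feature table accompanies the record, so the origins of replication, polyadenylation signals and recombination site scars are not listed individually.

The insert differs from the reference sequence at three nucleotide positions. One of these changes produces an N91T amino-acid substitution, and the other two are silent. Users should weigh the N91T change when interpreting results, since the record does not say whether it affects protein function.

The construct belongs to a collection of plasmids assembled for expressing or knocking down human ARF, ARL and SAR GTPases. Its stated purpose is mammalian expression of GFP-tagged human ARL4D. Such a fusion is typically used for fluorescence-based visualisation of the protein's localisation in cells, or for detecting it via the GFP moiety.
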