Addgene plasmid #67405: pDEST47-ARL4D-GFP
Purpose: Mammalian expression of hArl4D with C-term GFP tag
Depositing lab: Richard Kahn. Depositing organization: Emory University. Publication: Tool box: Plasmids for the expression or knockdown of human ARF Family GTPases (ARF/ARL/SAR) and their co-expression in bacteria with N-myristoyltransferases. Kerr SC, Kahn RA. Cell Logist. 2015 Sep 21;5(3):e1090523. doi: 10.1080/21592799.2015.1090523. eCollection 2015 Jul-Sep. PubMed 27057421.
Backbone
  Vector backbone: pcDNA-DEST47
  Backbone manufacturer: Life Technologies
  Vector type: Mammalian Expression
  Selectable markers: Neomycin (select with G418)
Growth in bacteria
  Bacterial resistance: Ampicillin, 100 μg/mL
  Growth temperature: 37°C
  Growth strain: DH5alpha
  Copy number: High Copy
Gene/Insert
  Gene/Insert name: ARL4D (alt name: pRK16n-D47)
  Species: H. sapiens (human)
  Mutation: bp 272 A to C; N91T mutation; bp 327 T to G; silent mutation; bp 390 C to G; silent mutation
  Entrez Gene: ARL4D (a.k.a. ARF4L, ARL6)
  Promoter: CMV
  Tag / fusion protein: GFP (C terminal on backbone)
  Cloning method: Gateway Cloning
  Sequencing primers: 5′ CMV-F; 3′ GFP-R
Terms and licenses: Academic/Nonprofit Terms; Industry Terms: Not Available to Industry
How to cite: pDEST47-ARL4D-GFP was a gift from Richard Kahn (Addgene plasmid # 67405 ; http://n2t.net/addgene:67405 ; RRID:Addgene_67405)
